Addgene plasmid #167974: pSEVA221T7RNAP
Purpose: Expresses T7RNAP in E. coli
Depositing lab: Luis Ángel Fernández. Depositing organization: Centro Nacional de Biotecnologia (CNB). Publication: In vivo diversification of target genomic sites using processive base deaminase fusions blocked by dCas9. Alvarez B, Mencia M, de Lorenzo V, Fernandez LA. Nat Commun. 2020 Dec 22;11(1):6436. doi: 10.1038/s41467-020-20230-z. PubMed 33353963.
Backbone
  Vector backbone: pSEVA221
  Backbone manufacturer: Victor de Lorenzo
  Backbone size w/o insert (bp): 3719
  Total vector size (bp): 7123
Growth in bacteria
  Bacterial resistance: Kanamycin, 50 μg/mL
  Growth temperature: 37°C
  Growth strain: DH5alpha
  Copy number: Low Copy
Gene/Insert
  Gene/Insert name: T7RNAP
  Species: Synthetic
  Insert size (bp): 3404
  Entrez Gene: T7p07 (a.k.a. T7p07)
  Promoter: TetR-Ptet
  Cloning method: Restriction Enzyme; 5′ cloning site BglII (not destroyed); 3′ cloning site SpeI (not destroyed)
  Sequencing primers: 5′ N/A; 3′ N/A
Terms and licenses: Academic/Nonprofit Terms; Industry Terms: Not Available to Industry
How to cite: pSEVA221T7RNAP was a gift from Luis Ángel Fernández (Addgene plasmid # 167974 ; http://n2t.net/addgene:167974 ; RRID:Addgene_167974)
