[The description below was written by a language model from this plasmid's Addgene catalogue record and pLannotate feature annotations shown in this document.]
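Description:
pSEVA221T7RNAP is a low-copy bacterial expression plasmid built on the pSEVA221 backbone of the Standard European Vector Architecture series, designed to produce bacteriophage T7 RNA polymerase in E. coli under tetracycline-type control. The 7.1 kb plasmid replicates through the IncP (RK2-type) system, with oriV as the vegetative origin and the trfA gene supplying the trans-acting initiator protein that activates it. An IncP oriT is also present, so the plasmid can be mobilised by conjugation when transfer functions are provided by a helper. Selection is by kanamycin, conferred by the aphA1 (nptI) aminoglycoside phosphotransferase gene. The automated annotation also flags short fragments resembling a Tn5 transposase and a CloDF13 origin near oriV. These are partial matches and are not expected to be functional elements.

The roughly 3.4 kb insert, cloned between BglII and SpeI sites, is a TetR-Ptet regulatory module driving T7RNAP. The tetR gene, which spans the sequence numbering origin, lies on the opposite strand and is read divergently from the overlapping tetR/tetA promoter region. The polymerase coding sequence follows on the forward strand and is closed by the lambda t0 terminator, while an rrnB T1 terminator lies downstream of tetR. TetR binds the tet operators and keeps polymerase transcription repressed until a tetracycline-class inducer releases it, giving inducible synthesis of this highly processive, promoter-specific polymerase. The plasmid therefore supplies T7 RNA polymerase in trans to transcribe genes placed behind T7 promoters. It was deposited with a study on in vivo diversification of genomic target sites using processive base deaminase fusions blocked by dCas9, although the record does not state its exact role in that work.
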