Features (pLannotate 1.2.2; 11 found; start..end, strand, type, name):
    225..280     +  promoter       tetR/tetA promoters: tetR; overlapping promoters for bacterial tetR and tetA
    335..2983    +  CDS            RPOL_BPT7: Experimental evidence at protein level: Swiss-Prot protein existence level 1. Highly processive DNA-dependent RNA polymerase that catalyzes the transcription of class II and class III viral genes. Recognizes a specific promoter sequence and enters first into an 'abortive phase' where very short transcripts are synthesized and released before proceeding to the processive transcription of long RNA chains. Unwinds the double-stranded DNA to expose the coding strand for templating. Participates in the initiation of viral DNA replication presumably by making primers accessible to the DNA polymerase
   2997..3091    +  terminator     lambda t0 terminator: transcription terminator from phage lambda
   3223..4035    +  CDS            aphA1: KKA1_ECOLX - Also known as nptI. Protein inferred from homology: Swiss-Prot protein existence level 3. Resistance to kanamycin and structurally-related aminoglycosides, including amikacin. From Escherichia coli.
   4205..4313    +  oriT           oriT: incP origin of transfer
   4374..5522    -  CDS            trfA: trans-acting replication protein that binds to and activates oriV
   5574..5855    -  CDS            tnpA (fragment): TN5P_ECOLX - Also known as tnp. Experimental evidence at protein level: Swiss-Prot protein existence level 1. Mediates transposition of transposon Tn5 by a 'cut and paste' mechanism. First, the monomeric transposase binds the 19 bp inverted DNA repeats flanking the transposon. Then, dimerization of the DNA- bound transposase creates a synaptic DNA complex. After nicking of the first DNA strand, excision of the transposon proceeds through a series of intermediates. The transposase then mediates the insertion of the transposon at a new site by strand transfer. The activity of the wild- type tran
   5915..6446    -  rep_origin     oriV: incP origin of replication
   6502..6537    -  rep_origin     CloDF13 ori (fragment): Plasmids containing the CloDF13 (CDF) origin of replication can be propagated in E. coli cells that contain additional plasmids with compatible origins.
   6577..6663    -  terminator     rrnB T1 terminator: Escherichia coli rrnB; transcription terminator T1 from the E. coli rrnB gene
   6706..206     -  CDS            TetR (across the origin): tetracycline repressor TetR; tetR from transposon Tn10; TetR binds to the tetracycline operator tetO to inhibit transcription. This inhibition can be relieved by adding tetracycline or doxycycline.
>Addgene plasmid #167974 | pSEVA221T7RNAP | addgene full sequence | sequence record 335278 | Addgene NGS Result
GGGCAAAAGTGAGTATGGTGCCTATCTAACATCTCAATGGCTAAGGCGTCGAGCAAAGCCCGCTTATTTT
TTACATGCCAATACAATGTAGGCTGCTCTACACCTAGCTTCTGGGCGAGTTTACGGGTTGTTAAACCTTC
GATTCCGACCTCATTAAGCAGCTCTAATGCGCTGTTAATCACTTTACTTTTATCTAATCTGGACATCATT
AATTCCTAATTTTTGTTGACACTCTATCATTGATAGAGTTATTTTACCACTCCCTATCAGTGATAGAGAA
AAGTGAATCTAGAGTCGACCTGCAGGTTTGCAAGCTTAAGAAGGAGATATACATATGAACACGATTAACA
TCGCTAAGAACGACTTCTCTGACATCGAACTGGCTGCTATCCCGTTCAACACTCTGGCTGACCATTACGG
TGAGCGTTTAGCTCGCGAACAGTTGGCCCTTGAGCATGAGTCTTACGAGATGGGTGAAGCACGCTTCCGC
AAGATGTTTGAGCGTCAACTTAAAGCTGGTGAGGTTGCGGATAACGCTGCCGCCAAGCCTCTCATCACTA
CCCTACTCCCTAAGATGATTGCACGCATCAACGACTGGTTTGAGGAAGTGAAAGCTAAGCGCGGCAAGCG
CCCGACAGCCTTCCAGTTCCTGCAAGAAATCAAGCCGGAAGCCGTAGCGTACATCACCATTAAGACCACT
CTGGCTTGCCTAACCAGTGCTGACAATACAACCGTTCAGGCTGTAGCAAGCGCAATCGGTCGGGCCATTG
AGGACGAGGCTCGCTTCGGTCGTATCCGTGACCTTGAAGCTAAGCACTTCAAGAAAAACGTTGAGGAACA
ACTCAACAAGCGCGTAGGGCACGTCTACAAGAAAGCATTTATGCAAGTTGTCGAGGCTGACATGCTCTCT
AAGGGTCTACTCGGTGGCGAGGCGTGGTCTTCGTGGCATAAGGAAGACTCTATTCATGTAGGAGTACGCT
GCATCGAGATGCTCATTGAGTCAACCGGAATGGTTAGCTTACACCGCCAAAATGCTGGCGTAGTAGGTCA
AGACTCTGAGACTATCGAACTCGCACCTGAATACGCTGAGGCTATCGCAACCCGTGCAGGTGCGCTGGCT
GGCATCTCTCCGATGTTCCAACCTTGCGTAGTTCCTCCTAAGCCGTGGACTGGCATTACTGGTGGTGGCT
ATTGGGCTAACGGTCGTCGTCCTCTGGCGCTGGTGCGTACTCACAGTAAGAAAGCACTGATGCGCTACGA
AGACGTTTACATGCCTGAGGTGTACAAAGCGATTAACATTGCGCAAAACACCGCATGGAAAATCAACAAG
AAAGTCCTAGCGGTCGCCAACGTAATCACCAAGTGGAAGCATTGTCCGGTCGAGGACATCCCTGCGATTG
AGCGTGAAGAACTCCCGATGAAACCGGAAGACATCGACATGAATCCTGAGGCTCTCACCGCGTGGAAACG
TGCTGCCGCTGCTGTGTACCGCAAGGACAAGGCTCGCAAGTCTCGCCGTATCAGCCTTGAGTTCATGCTT
GAGCAAGCCAATAAGTTTGCTAACCATAAGGCCATCTGGTTCCCTTACAACATGGACTGGCGCGGTCGTG
TTTACGCTGTGTCAATGTTCAACCCGCAAGGTAACGATATGACCAAAGGACTGCTTACGCTGGCGAAAGG
TAAACCAATCGGTAAGGAAGGTTACTACTGGCTGAAAATCCACGGTGCAAACTGTGCGGGTGTCGATAAG
GTTCCGTTCCCTGAGCGCATCAAGTTCATTGAGGAAAACCACGAGAACATCATGGCTTGCGCTAAGTCTC
CACTGGAGAACACTTGGTGGGCTGAGCAAGATTCTCCGTTCTGCTTCCTTGCGTTCTGCTTTGAGTACGC
TGGGGTACAGCACCACGGCCTGAGCTATAACTGCTCCCTTCCGCTGGCGTTTGACGGGTCTTGCTCTGGC
ATCCAGCACTTCTCCGCGATGCTCCGAGATGAGGTAGGTGGTCGCGCGGTTAACTTGCTTCCTAGTGAAA
CCGTTCAGGACATCTACGGGATTGTTGCTAAGAAAGTCAACGAGATTCTACAAGCAGACGCAATCAATGG
GACCGATAACGAAGTAGTTACCGTGACCGATGAGAACACTGGTGAAATCTCTGAGAAAGTCAAGCTGGGC
ACTAAGGCACTGGCTGGTCAATGGCTGGCTTACGGTGTTACTCGCAGTGTGACTAAGCGTTCAGTCATGA
CGCTGGCTTACGGGTCCAAAGAGTTCGGCTTCCGTCAACAAGTGCTGGAAGATACCATTCAGCCAGCTAT
TGATTCCGGCAAGGGTCTGATGTTCACTCAGCCGAATCAGGCTGCTGGATACATGGCTAAGCTGATTTGG
GAATCTGTGAGCGTGACGGTGGTAGCTGCGGTTGAAGCAATGAACTGGCTTAAGTCTGCTGCTAAGCTGC
TGGCTGCTGAGGTCAAAGATAAGAAGACTGGAGAGATTCTTCGCAAGCGTTGCGCTGTGCATTGGGTAAC
TCCTGATGGTTTCCCTGTGTGGCAGGAATACAAGAAGCCTATTCAGACGCGCTTGAACCTGATGTTCCTC
GGTCAGTTCCGCTTACAGCCTACCATTAACACCAACAAAGATAGCGAGATTGATGCACACAAACAGGAGT
CTGGTATCGCTCCTAACTTTGTACACAGCCAAGACGGTAGCCACCTTCGTAAGACTGTAGTGTGGGCACA
CGAGAAGTACGGAATCGAATCTTTTGCACTGATTCACGACTCCTTCGGTACCATTCCGGCTGACGCTGCG
AACCTGTTCAAAGCAGTGCGCGAAACTATGGTTGACACATATGAGTCTTGTGATGTACTGGCTGATTTCT
ACGACCAGTTCGCTGACCAGTTGCACGAGTCTCAATTGGACAAAATGCCAGCACTTCCGGCTAAAGGTAA
CTTGAACCTCCGTGACATCTTAGAGTCGGACTTCGCGTTCGCGTAAACTAGTCTTGGACTCCTGTTGATA
GATCCAGTAATGACCTCAGAACTCCATCTGGATTTGTTCAGAACGCTCGGTTGCCGCCGGGCGTTTTTTA
TTGGTGAGAATCCAGGGGTCCCCAATAATTACGATTTAAATTTGTGTCTCAAAATCTCTGATGTTACATT
GCACAAGATAAAAATATATCATCATGAACAATAAAACTGTCTGCTTACATAAACAGTAATACAAGGGGTG
TTATGAGCCATATTCAGCGTGAAACGAGCTGTAGCCGTCCGCGTCTGAACAGCAACATGGATGCGGATCT
GTATGGCTATAAATGGGCGCGTGATAACGTGGGTCAGAGCGGCGCGACCATTTATCGTCTGTATGGCAAA
CCGGATGCGCCGGAACTGTTTCTGAAACATGGCAAAGGCAGCGTGGCGAACGATGTGACCGATGAAATGG
TGCGTCTGAACTGGCTGACCGAATTTATGCCGCTGCCGACCATTAAACATTTTATTCGCACCCCGGATGA
TGCGTGGCTGCTGACCACCGCGATTCCGGGCAAAACCGCGTTTCAGGTGCTGGAAGAATATCCGGATAGC
GGCGAAAACATTGTGGATGCGCTGGCCGTGTTTCTGCGTCGTCTGCATAGCATTCCGGTGTGCAACTGCC
CGTTTAACAGCGATCGTGTGTTTCGTCTGGCCCAGGCGCAGAGCCGTATGAACAACGGCCTGGTGGATGC
GAGCGATTTTGATGATGAACGTAACGGCTGGCCGGTGGAACAGGTGTGGAAAGAAATGCATAAACTGCTG
CCGTTTAGCCCGGATAGCGTGGTGACCCACGGCGATTTTAGCCTGGATAACCTGATTTTCGATGAAGGCA
AACTGATTGGCTGCATTGATGTGGGCCGTGTGGGCATTGCGGATCGTTATCAGGATCTGGCCATTCTGTG
GAACTGCCTGGGCGAATTTAGCCCGAGCCTGCAAAAACGTCTGTTTCAGAAATATGGCATTGATAATCCG
GATATGAACAAACTGCAATTTCATCTGATGCTGGATGAATTTTTCTAATAATTAATTGGACCGCGGTCCG
CGCGTTGTCCTTTTCCGCTGCATAACCCTGCTTCGGGGTCATTATAGCGATTTTTTCGGTATATCCATCC
TTTTTCGCACGATATACAGGATTTTGCCAAAGGGTTCGTGTAGACTTTCCTTGGTGTATCCAACGGCGTC
AGCCGGGCAGGATAGGTGAAGTAGGCCCACCCGCGAGCGGGTGTTCCTTCTTCACTGTCCCTTATTCGCA
CCTGGCGGTGCTCAACGGGAATCCTGCTCTGCGAGGCTGGCCGTAGGCCGGCCGCGATGCAGGTGGCTGC
TGAACCCCCAGCCGGAACTGACCCCACAAGGCCCTAGCGTTTGCAATGCACCAGGTCATCATTGACCCAG
GCGTGTTCCACCAGGCCGCTGCCTCGCAACTCTTCGCAGGCTTCGCCGACCTGCTCGCGCCACTTCTTCA
CGCGGGTGGAATCCGATCCGCACATGAGGCGGAAGGTTTCCAGCTTGAGCGGGTACGGCTCCCGGTGCGA
GCTGAAATAGTCGAACATCCGTCGGGCCGTCGGCGACAGCTTGCGGTACTTCTCCCATATGAATTTCGTG
TAGTGGTCGCCAGCAAACAGCACGACGATTTCCTCGTCGATCAGGACCTGGCAACGGGACGTTTTCTTGC
CACGGTCCAGGACGCGGAAGCGGTGCAGCAGCGACACCGATTCCAGGTGCCCAACGCGGTCGGACGTGAA
GCCCATCGCCGTCGCCTGTAGGCGCGACAGGCATTCCTCGGCCTTCGTGTAATACCGGCCATTGATCGAC
CAGCCCAGGTCCTGGCAAAGCTCGTAGAACGTGAAGGTGATCGGCTCGCCGATAGGGGTGCGCTTCGCGT
ACTCCAACACCTGCTGCCACACCAGTTCGTCATCGTCGGCCCGCAGCTCGACGCCGGTGTAGGTGATCTT
CACGTCCTTGTTGACGTGGAAAATGACCTTGTTTTGCAGCGCCTCGCGCGGGATTTTCTTGTTGCGCGTG
GTGAACAGGGCAGAGCGGGCCGTGTCGTTTGGCATCGCTCGCATCGTGTCCGGCCACGGCGCAATATCGA
ACAAGGAAAGCTGCATTTCCTTGATCTGCTGCTTCGTGTGTTTCAGCAACGCGGCCTGCTTGGCTTCGCT
GACCTGTTTTGCCAGGTCCTCGCCGGCGGTTTTTCGCTTCTTGGTCGTCATAGTTCCTCGCGTGTCGATG
GTCATCGACTTCGCCAAACCTGCCGCCTCCTGTTCGAGACGACGCGAACGCTCCACGGCGGCCGATGGCG
CGGGCAGGGCAGGGGGAGCCAGTTGCACGCTGTCGCGCTCGATCTTGGCCGTAGCTTGCTGGACTATCGA
GCCGACGGACTGGAAGGTTTCGCGGGGCGCACGCATGACGGTGCGGCTTGCGATGGTTTCGGCATCCTCG
GCGGAAAACCCCGCGTCGATCAGTTCTTGCCTGTATGCCTTCCGGTCAAACGTCCGATTCATTCACCCTC
CTTGCGGGATTGCCCCGGAATTAATTCCCCGGATCGATCCGTCGATCTTGATCCCCTGCGCCATCAGATC
CTTGGCGGCAAGAAAGCCATCCAGTTTACTTTGCAGGGCTTCCCAACCTTACCAGAGGGCGCCCCAGCTG
GCAATTCCGGTTCGCTTGCTGTCCATAAAACCGCCCAGTCTAGCTATCGCCATGTAAGCCCACTGCAAGC
TACCTGCTTTCTCTTTGCGCTTGCGTTTTCCCTTGTCCAGATAGCCCAGTAGCTGACATTCATCCGGGGT
CAGCACCGTTTCTGCGGACTGGCTTTCTACGTGGCTGCCATTTTTGGGGTGAGGCCGTTCGCGGCCGAGG
GGCGCAGCCCCTGGGGGGATGGGAGGCCCGCGTTAGCGGGCCGGGAGGGTTCGAGAAGGGGGGGCACCCC
CCTTCGGCGTGCGCGGTCACGCGCACAGGGCGCAGCCCTGGTTAAAAACAAGGTTTATAAATATTGGTTT
AAAAGCAGGTTAAAAGACAGGTTAGCGGTGGCCGAAAAACGGGCGGAAACCCTTGCAAATGCTGGATTTT
CTGCCTGTGGACAGCCCCTCAAATGTCAATAGGTGCGCCCCTCATCTGTCAGCACTCTGCCCCTCAAGTG
TCAAGGATCGCGCCCCTCATCTGTCAGTAGTCGCGCCCCTCAAGTGTCAATACCGCAGGGCACTTATCCC
CAGGCTTGTCCACATCATCTGTGGGAAACTCGCGTAAAATCAGGCGTTTTCGCCGATTTGCGAGGCTGGC
CAGCTCCACGTCGCCGGCCGAAATCGAGCCTGCCCCTCATCTGTCAACGCCGCGCCGGGTGAGTCGGCCC
CTCAAGTGTCAACGTCCGCCCCTCATCTGTCAGTGAGGGCCAAGTTTTCCGCGAGGTATCCACAACGCCG
GCGGCCCTACATGGCTCTGCTGTAGTGAGTGGGTTGCGCTCCGGCAGCGGTCCTGATCCCCCGCAGAAAA
AAAGGATCTCAAGAAGATCCTTTGATCTTTTCTACGGCGCGCCGAGCTCGAATTCTAGGGCGGCGGATTT
GTCCTACTCAGGAGAGCGTTCACCGACAAACAACAGATAAAACGAAAGGCCCAGTCTTTCGACTGAGCCT
TTCGTTTTATTTGATGCCTCTAGCACGCCTGCCAGGAATTGGGGATCGGAGATCTTTAAGACCCACTTTC
ACATTTAAGTTGTTTTTCTAATCCGCATATAATCAATTCAAGGCCGAATAAGAAGGCTGGCTCTGCACCT
TGGTGATCAAATAATTCGATAGCTTGTCGTAATAATGGCGGCATACTATCAGTAGTAGGTGTTTCCCTTT
CTTCTTTAGCGACTTGATGCTCTTGATCTTCCAATACGCAACCTAAAGTAAAATGCCCCACAGCGCTGAG
TGCATATAATGCATTCTCTAGTGAAAAACCTTGTTGGCATAAAAAGGCTAATTGATTTTCGAGAGTTTCA
TACTGTTTTTCTGTAGGCCGTGTACCTAAATGTACTTTTGCTCCATCGCGATGACTTAGTAAAGCACATC
TAAGACTTTTAGCGTTATTACGTAAAAAATCTTGCCAGCTTTCCCCTTCTAAA
